>Addgene plasmid #115812 | pscALPS-SIV-RCM vpx | addgene full sequence | sequence record 232474 | Addgene NGS Result
AATCTGCTTAGGGTTAGGCGTTTTGCGCTGCTTCGCGATGTACGGGCCAGATATACGCGCTGTGGAATGT
GTGTCAGTTAGGGTGTGGAAAGTCCCCAGGCTCCCCAGCAGGCAGAAGTATGCAAAGCATGCATCTCAAT
TAGTCAGCAACCAGGTGTGGAAAGTCCCCAGGCTCCCCAGCAGGCAGAAGTATGCAAAGCATGCATCTCA
ATTAGTCAGCAACCATAGTCCCGCCCCTAACTCCGCCCATCCCGCCCCTAACTCCGCCCAGTTCCGCCCA
TTCTCCGCCCCATGGCTGACTAATTTTTTTTATTTATGCAGAGGCCGAGGCCGCCTCTGCCTCTGAGCTA
TTCCAGAAGTAGTGAGGAGGCTTTTTTGGAGGCCTAGGCTTTTGCAAAAAGCTCGCGTTGACATTGATTA
TTGACTAGTTATTAATAGTAATCAATTACGGGGTCATTAGTTCATAGCCCATATATGGAGTTCCGCGTTA
CATAACTTACGGTAAATGGCCCGCCTGGCTGACCGCCCAACGACCCCCGCCCATTGACGTCAATAATGAC
GTATGTTCCCATAGTAACGCCAATAGGGACTTTCCATTGACGTCAATGGGTGGAGTATTTACGGTAAACT
GCCCACTTGGCAGTACATCAAGTGTATCATATGCCAAGTACGCCCCCTATTGACGTCAATGACGGTAAAT
GGCCCGCCTGGCATTATGCCCAGTACATGACCTTATGGGACTTTCCTACTTGGCAGTACATCTACGTATT
AGTCATCGCTATTACCATGGTGATGCGGTTTTGGCAGTACATCAATGGGCGTGGATAGCGGTTTGACTCA
CGGGGATTTCCAAGTCTCCACCCCATTGACGTCAATGGGAGTTTGTTTTGGCACCAAAATCAACGGGACT
TTCCAAAATGTCGTAACAACTCCGCCCCATTGACGCAAATGGGCGGTAGGCGTGTACGGTGGGAGGTCTA
TATAAGCAGCGCGTTTTGCCTGTACTGGGTCTCTCTGGTTAGACCAGATCTGAGCCTGGGAGCTCTCTGG
CTAACTAGGGAACCCACTGCTTAAGCCTCAATAAAGCTTGCCTTGAGTGCTTCAAGTAGTGTGTGCCCGT
CTGTTGTGTGACTCTGGTAACTAGAGATCCCTCAGACCCTTTTAGTCAGTGTGGAAAATCTCTAGCAGTG
GCGCCCGAACAGGGACTTGAAAGCGAAAGGGAAACCAGAGGAGCTCTCTCGACGCAGGACTCGGCTTGCT
GAAGCGCGCACGGCAAGAGGCGAGGGGCGGCGACTGGTGAGTACGCCAAAAATTTTGACTAGCGGAGGCT
AGAAGGAGAGAGATGGGTGCGAGAGCGTCAGTATTAAGCGGGGGAGAATTAGATCGCGATGGGAAAAAAT
TCGGTTAAGGCCAGGGGGAAAGAAAAAATATAAATTAAAACATATAGTATGGGCAAGCAGGGAGCTAGAA
CGATTCGCAGTTAATCCTGGCCTGTTAGAAACATCAGAAGGCTGTAGACAAATACTGGGACAGCTACAAC
CATCCCTTCAGACAGGATCAGAAGAACTTAGATCATTATATAATACAGTAGCAACCCTCTATTGTGTGCA
TCAAAGGATAGAGATAAAAGACACCAAGGAAGCTTTAGACAAGATAGAGGAAGAGCAAAACAAAAGTAAG
ACCACCGCACAGCAAGCGGCCGGCCGCTGATCTTCAGACCTGGAGGAGGAGATATGAGGGACAATTGGAG
AAGTGAATTATATAAATATAAAGTAGTAAAAATTGAACCATTAGGAGTAGCACCCACCAAGGCAAAGAGA
AGAGTGGTGCAGAGAGAAAAAAGAGCAGTGGGAATAGGAGCTTTGTTCCTTGGGTTCTTGGGAGCAGCAG
GAAGCACTATGGGCGCAGCGTCAATGACGCTGACGGTACAGGCCAGACAATTATTGTCTGGTATAGTGCA
GCAGCAGAACAATTTGCTGAGGGCTATTGAGGCGCAACAGCATCTGTTGCAACTCACAGTCTGGGGCATC
AAGCAGCTCCAGGCAAGAATCCTGGCTGTGGAAAGATACCTAAAGGATCAACAGCTCCTGGGGATTTGGG
GTTGCTCTGGAAAACTCATTTGCACCACTGCTGTGCCTTGGAATGCTAGTTGGAGTAATAAATCTCTGGA
ACAGATTTGGAATCACACGACCTGGATGGAGTGGGACAGAGAATTAACAATTACACAAGCTTAATACACT
CCTTAATTGAAGAATCGCAAAACCAGCAAGAAAAGAATGAACAAGAATTATTGGAATTAGATAAATGGGC
AAGTTTGTGGAATTGGTTTAACATAACAAATTGGCTGTGGTATATAAAATTATTCATAATGATAGTAGGA
GGCTTGGTAGGTTTAAGAATAGTTTTTGCTGTACTTTCTATAGTGAATAGAGTTAGGCAGGGATATTCAC
CATTATCGTTTCAGACCCACCTCCCAACCCCGAGGGGACCCGACAGGCCCGAAGGAATAGAAGAAGAAGG
TGGAGAGAGAGACAGAGACAGATCCATTCGATTAGTGAACGGATCGGCACTGCGTGCGCCAATTCTGCAG
ACAAATGGCAGTATTCATCCACAATTTTAAAAGAAAAGGGGGGATTGGGGGGTACAGTGCAGGGGAAAGA
ATAGTAGACATAATAGCAACAGACATACAAACTAAAGAATTACAAAAACAAATTACAAAAATTCAAAATT
TTCGGGTTTATTACAGGGACAGCAGAGATCCAGTTTGGTTAATTAACTGCAGCCCCGATAAAATAAAAGA
TTTTATTTAGTCTCCAGAAAAAGGGGGGAATGAAAGACCCCACCTGTAGGTTTGGCAAGCTAGCTGCAGT
AACGCCATTTTGCAAGGCATGGAAAAATACCAAACCAAGAATAGAGAAGTTCAGATCAAGGGCGGGTACA
TGAAAATAGCTAACGTTGGGCCAAACAGGATATCTGCGGTGAGCAGTTTCGGCCCCGGCCCGGGGCCAAG
AACAGATGGTCACCGCAGTTTCGGCCCCGGCCCGAGGCCAAGAACAGATGGTCCCCAGATATGGCCCAAC
CCTCAGCAGTTTCTTAAGACCCATCAGATGTTTCCAGGCTCCCCCAAGGACCTGAAATGACCCTGCGCCT
TATTTGAATTAACCAATCAGCCTGCTTCTCGCTTCTGTTCGCGCGCTTCTGCTTCCCGAGCTCTATAAAA
GAGCTCACAACCCCTCACTCGGCGCGCCAGTCCTCCGACAGACTGAGTCGCCCGGGGGTCTAGAGCCGCC
ATGGATTATAAAGATGACGATGACAAAGACTATAAAGACGATGACGACAAAGATTACAAGGACGACGACG
ACAAAGCGGCCGCTATGGCAGAACGGGCCCCTGAGGTGCCTACCGGCGCGGGAGAAGTTGAGTTTCAACC
GTGGCTGGCACGAATGCTCTATGAAATCAATCAAGAGGCCAGGCTGCACTTTCATCCTGAGTTTATCTTT
AGACTTTGGCGCACTTGTGTAGAACACTGGCATGACGAGTTGGGTCGCTCCCTCGAATACGCTGGGTATA
GATACCTCCTCTTGATGCAAAAGGCCCTCTTCACTCACATGCGCAGCGGCTGCAGATTGCGGCACGGAGA
TCCTCCCAGACAGAGAGGCGAGCGGGTTCCGATTCTGCCTGGCATGCAGTAACCCGGGGAATTCTCGACC
TTGACTGGCGGCGCGACCTTGAGGCCTGCGTTCGCCTCAGTTGCCCCCTCTGTGCAATGGGGAGACGCGC
CTCATCGCTTGACAACGGCCGAAGAGCCGCCGCGCTTCCGTCTCCCGCGTGCGCGCGCCATGCTGCCCAC
CCCCGTTCCGCACTGACCCTCCCCCGTGCCCCGCGTCCCGTACTGCCGCCCCGCCCCGAGTCCCATGCCG
CAGCCACCGCGACGGAGCCCGCAGGCGGGAACCTGCCTCCGCGCGTTAGCGCGCACGCGCGCCTCATGTG
TCGTCCCCATCAGCGCCGGCTTCCGTCTATAGGCCAGATGCACTGTCACTCTGGCGAAGTCGCAGACCCG
ATTGGCCGGGACGGAGGCGCGAGACCGGGTTGCGGGCGGGGCCGAACGTGGTATAAAAGGGGCGGGAGGC
CAGGCTCGTGCCGTTTTGCAGACGCCACCGCCGAGGAAAACCGTGTACTATTAGCCACGCGTGCCGCCAT
GACCGAATACAAACCTACCGTGAGGCTGGCTACAAGAGATGATGTCCCAAGGGCTGTGAGAACACTGGCC
GCCGCTTTTGCCGATTACCCTGCCACACGCCACACTGTGGACCCAGATCGGCATATCGAGAGAGTGACTG
AGCTGCAGGAACTGTTCCTGACCCGAGTGGGCCTGGACATTGGGAAGGTCTGGGTCGCAGACGATGGAGC
AGCTGTGGCTGTCTGGACCACACCAGAGAGCGTGGAAGCCGGAGCTGTCTTTGCAGAGATCGGCCCTAGA
ATGGCAGAACTGAGCGGCTCCAGGCTGGCAGCACAGCAGCAGATGGAGGGACTGCTGGCCCCACACAGGC
CTAAGGAACCAGCATGGTTCCTGGCTACCGTGGGGGTCTCTCCTGACCATCAGGGCAAAGGACTGGGAAG
TGCTGTGGTCCTGCCAGGAGTGGAGGCTGCAGAACGAGCTGGAGTCCCTGCATTTCTGGAGACCTCTGCT
CCACGAAACCTGCCCTTCTATGAACGGCTGGGCTTTACTGTGACCGCAGATGTGGAGGTCCCCGAAGGAC
CTAGGACCTGGTGCATGACACGCAAACCCGGCGCCTGAGCGATCGCTAATCAACCTCTGGATTACAAAAT
TTGTGAAAGATTGACTGGTATTCTTAACTATGTTGCTCCTTTTACGCTATGTGGATACGCTGCTTTAATG
CCTTTGTATCATGCTATTGCTTCCCGTATGGCTTTCATTTTCTCCTCCTTGTATAAATCCTGGTTGCTGT
CTCTTTATGAGGAGTTGTGGCCCGTTGTCAGGCAACGTGGCGTGGTGTGCACTGTGTTTGCTGACGCAAC
CCCCACTGGTTGGGGCATTGCCACCACCTGTCAGCTCCTTTCCGGGACTTTCGCTTTCCCCCTCCCTATT
GCCACGGCGGAACTCATCGCCGCCTGCCTTGCCCGCTGCTGGACAGGGGCTCGGCTGTTGGGCACTGACA
ATTCCGTGGTGTTGTCGGGGAAGCTGACGTCCTTTCCATGGCTGCTCGCCTGTGTTGCCACCTGGATTCT
GCGCGGGACGTCCTTCTGCTACGTCCCTTCGGCCCTCAATCCAGCGGACCTTCCTTCCCGCGGCCTGCTG
CCGGCTCTGCGGCCTCTTCCGCGTCTTCGCCTTCGCCCTCAGACGAGTCGGATCTCCCTTTGGGCCGCCT
CCCCGCTTAATCGCGTCGAGACCTAGAAAAACATGGAGCAATCACAAGTAGCAATACAGCAGCTACCAAT
GCTGATTGTGCCTGGCTAGAAGCACAAGAGGAGGAGGAGGTGGGTTTTCCAGTCACACCTCAGGTACCTT
TAAGACCAATGACTTACAAGGCAGCTGTAGATCTTAGCCACTTTTTAAAAGAAAAGGGGGGACTGGAAGG
GCTAATTCACTCCCAACGAAGACAAGATATCCTTGATCTGTGGATCTACCACACACAAGGCTACTTCCCT
GATTGGCAGAACTACACACCAGGGCCAGGGATCAGATATCCACTGACCTTTGGATGGTGCTACAAGCTAG
TACCAGTTGAGCAAGAGAAGGTAGAAGAAGCCAATGAAGGAGAGAACACCCGCTTGTTACACCCTGTGAG
CCTGCATGGGATGGATGACCCGGAGAGAGAAGTATTAGAGTGGAGGTTTGACAGCCGCCTAGCATTTCAT
CACATGGCCCGAGAGCTGCATCCGGACTGTACTGGGTCTCTCTGGTTAGACCAGATCTGAGCCTGGGAGC
TCTCTGGCTAACTAGGGAACCCACTGCTTAAGCCTCAATAAAGCTTGCCTTGAGTGCTTCAAGTAGTGTG
TGCCCGTCTGTTGTGTGACTCTGGTAACTAGAGATCCCTCAGACCCTTTTAGTCAGTGTGGAAAATCTCT
AGCAGGGCCCGTTTCATGTGAGCAAAAGGCCAGCAAAAGGCCAGGAACCGTAAAAAGGCCGCGTTGCTGG
CGTTTTTCCATAGGCTCCGCCCCCCTGACGAGCATCACAAAAATCGACGCTCAAGTCAGAGGTGGCGAAA
CCCGACAGGACTATAAAGATACCAGGCGTTTCCCCCTGGAAGCTCCCTCGTGCGCTCTCCTGTTCCGACC
CTGCCGCTTACCGGATACCTGTCCGCCTTTCTCCCTTCGGGAAGCGTGGCGCTTTCTCATAGCTCACGCT
GTAGGTATCTCAGTTCGGTGTAGGTCGTTCGCTCCAAGCTGGGCTGTGTGCACGAACCCCCCGTTCAGCC
CGACCGCTGCGCCTTATCCGGTAACTATCGTCTTGAGTCCAACCCGGTAAGACACGACTTATCGCCACTG
GCAGCAGCCACTGGTAACAGGATTAGCAGAGCGAGGTATGTAGGCGGTGCTACAGAGTTCTTGAAGTGGT
GGCCTAACTACGGCTACACTAGAAGAACAGTATTTGGTATCTGCGCTCTGCTGAAGCCAGTTACCTTCGG
AAAAAGAGTTGGTAGCTCTTGATCCGGCAAACAAACCACCGCTGGTAGCGGTGGTTTTTTTGTTTGCAAG
CAGCAGATTACGCGCAGAAAAAAAGGATCTCAAGAAGATCCTTTGATCTTTTCTACGGGGTCTGACGCTC
AGTGGAACGAAAACTCACGTTAAGGGATTTTGGTCATGAGATTATCAAAAAGGATCTTCACCTAGATCCT
TTTAAATTAAAAATGAAGTTTTAAATCAATCTAAAGTATATATGAGTAAACTTGGTCTGACAGTTACCAA
TGCTTAATCAGTGAGGCACCTATCTCAGCGATCTGTCTATTTCGTTCATCCATAGTTGCCTGACTCCCCG
TCGTGTAGATAACTACGATACGGGAGGGCTTACCATCTGGCCCCAGTGCTGCAATGATACCGCGAGACCC
ACGCTCACCGGCTCCAGATTTATCAGCAATAAACCAGCCAGCCGGAAGGGCCGAGCGCAGAAGTGGTCCT
GCAACTTTATCCGCCTCCATCCAGTCTATTAATTGTTGCCGGGAAGCTAGAGTAAGTAGTTCGCCAGTTA
ATAGTTTGCGCAACGTTGTTGCCATTGCTACAGGCATCGTGGTGTCACGCTCGTCGTTTGGTATGGCTTC
ATTCAGCTCCGGTTCCCAACGATCAAGGCGAGTTACATGATCCCCCATGTTGTGCAAAAAAGCGGTTAGC
TCCTTCGGTCCTCCGATCGTTGTCAGAAGTAAGTTGGCCGCAGTGTTATCACTCATGGTTATGGCAGCAC
TGCATAATTCTCTTACTGTCATGCCATCCGTAAGATGCTTTTCTGTGACTGGTGAGTACTCAACCAAGTC
ATTCTGAGAATAGTGTATGCGGCGACCGAGTTGCTCTTGCCCGGCGTCAATACGGGATAATACCGCGCCA
CATAGCAGAACTTTAAAAGTGCTCATCATTGGAAAACGTTCTTCGGGGCGAAAACTCTCAAGGATCTTAC
CGCTGTTGAGATCCAGTTCGATGTAACCCACTCGTGCACCCAACTGATCTTCAGCATCTTTTACTTTCAC
CAGCGTTTCTGGGTGAGCAAAAACAGGAAGGCAAAATGCCGCAAAAAAGGGAATAAGGGCGACACGGAAA
TGTTGAATACTCATACTCTTCCTTTTTCAATATTATTGAAGCATTTATCAGGGTTATTGTCTCATGAGCG
GATACATATTTGAATGTATTTAGAAAAATAAACAAATAGGGGTTCCGCGCACATTTCCCCGAAAAGTGCC
ACCTGACGTCGACGGATCGGGAGATCTCCCGATCCCCTATGGTGCACTCTCAGTACAATCTGCTCTGATG
CCGCATAGTTAAGCCAGTATCTGCTCCCTGCTTGTGTGTTGGAGGTCGCTGAGTAGTGCGCGAGCAAAAT
TTAAGCTACAACAAGGCAAGGCTTGACCGACAATTGCATGAAG
Features (pLannotate 1.2.2; 21 found; start..end, strand, type, name):
     69..398     +  promoter       SV40 promoter: SV40 enhancer and early promoter
    410..789     +  enhancer       CMV enhancer: human cytomegalovirus immediate early enhancer
    790..989     +  promoter       CMV promoter: human cytomegalovirus (CMV) immediate early promoter
   1007..1187    +  LTR            5' LTR (truncated): truncated 5' long terminal repeat (LTR) from HIV-1
   1234..1359    +  misc_feature   HIV-1 Ψ: packaging signal of human immunodeficiency virus type 1
   1343..1681    +  CDS            HIV-1 gag (fragment): gag protein from human immunodeficiency virus 1; gag
   1856..2089    +  misc_feature   RRE: The Rev response element (RRE) of HIV-1 allows for Rev-dependent mRNA export from the nucleus to the cytoplasm.
   2210..2452    +  CDS            env (fragment): ENV_HV2ST - Experimental evidence at protein level: Swiss-Prot protein existence level 1. The gp120-gp41 heterodimer allows rapid transcytosis of the virus through CD4 negative cells such as simple epithelial monolayers of the intestinal, rectal and endocervical epithelial barriers. Both gp120 and gp41 specifically recognize glycosphingolipids galactosyl- ceramide (GalCer) or 3' sulfo-galactosyl-ceramide (GalS) present in the lipid rafts structures of epithelial cells. Binding to these alternative receptors allows the rapid transcytosis of the virus through the epithelial cells. This transcyto
   2465..2565    +  CDS            Rev (fragment): human immunodeficiency virus 1 (HIV-1) Rev protein; rev; enhances nuclear export of unspliced and incompletely spliced viral mRNAs
   2615..2732    +  misc_feature   cPPT/CTS: central polypurine tract and central termination sequence of HIV-1
   2869..3276    +  promoter       SFFV promoter: spleen focus-forming virus long terminal repeat (LTR) promoter
   3342..3364    +  CDS            FLAG (fragment): FLAG® epitope tag, followed by an enterokinase cleavage site
   3381..3626    +  CDS            vpx (fragment): VPX_SIVMK - Protein inferred from homology: Swiss-Prot protein existence level 3. Plays a role in nuclear translocation of the viral pre- integration complex (PIC), thus is required for the virus to infect non-dividing cells. Targets specific host proteins for degradation by the 26S proteasome. Acts by associating with the cellular CUL4A-DDB1 E3 ligase complex through direct interaction with host VPRPB/DCAF-1. This change in the E3 ligase substrate specificity results in the degradation of host SAMHD1. In turn, SAMHD1 depletion allows viral replication in host myeloid cells by preventing SAMHD
   4199..4795    +  CDS            pac: PUAC_STRAD - Protein predicted: Swiss-Prot protein existence level 4. Detoxification of puromycin. From Streptomyces alboniger.
   4808..5396    +  misc_feature   WPRE: woodchuck hepatitis virus posttranscriptional regulatory element
   5407..5907    +  CDS            nef (fragment): NEF_HV1LA - Experimental evidence at protein level: Swiss-Prot protein existence level 1. Extracellular Nef protein targets CD4(+) T-lymphocytes for apoptosis by interacting with CXCR4 surface receptors. From Human immunodeficiency virus type 1 group M subtype B (isolate Lai) (HIV-1).
   5914..6094    +  LTR            5' LTR (truncated): truncated 5' long terminal repeat (LTR) from HIV-1
   6165..6753    -  rep_origin     ori: high-copy-number ColE1/pMB1/pBR322/pUC origin of replication
   6924..7784    -  CDS            AmpR: β-lactamase; bla; confers resistance to ampicillin, carbenicillin, and related antibiotics
   7785..7889    -  promoter       AmpR promoter: bla
   7948..8000    -  misc_feature   bom (fragment): basis of mobility region from pBR322
