[The description below was written by a language model from this plasmid's Addgene catalogue record and pLannotate feature annotations shown in this document.]
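Description:
pscALPS-SIV-RCM vpx is an 8.1 kb HIV-1-based lentiviral transfer vector built on the pscALPS Puro backbone. It delivers a codon-optimized Vpx gene from simian immunodeficiency virus of red-capped mangabeys (SIVRCM) together with a puromycin resistance gene. In bacteria it is maintained through a high-copy ColE1/pUC-type origin and selected with ampicillin via the β-lactamase gene. A recombination-tolerant strain is the recorded host, as is common for LTR-containing plasmids.

The viral genome is transcribed in packaging cells from a CMV enhancer/promoter fused to a truncated 5' LTR, with an SV40 enhancer/early promoter annotated just upstream. It carries the usual cis-acting elements: the Ψ packaging signal extending into a gag fragment, the RRE for Rev-dependent nuclear export, the cPPT/CTS, and a WPRE ahead of the 3' LTR region to enhance transcript expression. The annotated env, rev and nef pieces are only residual fragments of the parental provirus.

Within this frame, the SFFV LTR promoter drives Vpx carrying an N-terminal 3xFLAG tag for detection or immunoprecipitation. The annotation software detects only part of the tag and of vpx, which is unsurprising for a codon-optimized, divergent allele. The puromycin N-acetyltransferase (pac) gene lies several hundred bases downstream. The element driving its expression in that gap is neither annotated nor stated in the record.

After packaging with helper plasmids supplied in trans, the vector allows stable transduction and puromycin selection of Vpx-expressing cells. The associated study used such constructs to examine how primate lentiviral Vpx and Vpr proteins counteract transcriptional silencing of proviruses by the HUSH complex.
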