Addgene plasmid #115812: pscALPS-SIV-RCM vpx
Purpose: Encodes codon optimized 3xFLAG-SIVRCM Vpx (AF349680) and puromycin resistance protein
Depositing lab: Jeremy Luban. Depositing organization: University of Massachusetts, Worcester. Publication: Primate immunodeficiency virus proteins Vpx and Vpr counteract transcriptional repression of proviruses by the HUSH complex. Yurkovetskiy L, Guney MH, Kim K, Goh SL, McCauley S, Dauphin A, Diehl WE, Luban J. Nat Microbiol. 2018 Dec;3(12):1354-1361. doi: 10.1038/s41564-018-0256-x. Epub 2018 Oct 8. PubMed 30297740.
Backbone
  Vector backbone: pscALPS Puro
  Vector type: Lentiviral
  Selectable markers: Puromycin
Growth in bacteria
  Bacterial resistance: Ampicillin, 100 μg/mL
  Growth temperature: 30°C
  Growth strain: NEB Stable
  Copy number: High Copy
Gene/Insert
  Gene/Insert name: SIVRCM Vpx (AF349680)
  Promoter: SFFV
  Tag / fusion protein: 3x-FLAG (N terminal on insert)
  Cloning method: Restriction Enzyme; 5′ cloning site XbaI (unknown if destroyed); 3′ cloning site EcoRI (unknown if destroyed)
Terms and licenses: Academic/Nonprofit Terms; Industry Terms: Not Available to Industry
Depositor comments: PuroR . Please visit https://www.biorxiv.org/content/early/2018/04/03/293001 for bioRxiv preprint.
How to cite: pscALPS-SIV-RCM vpx was a gift from Jeremy Luban (Addgene plasmid # 115812 ; http://n2t.net/addgene:115812 ; RRID:Addgene_115812)
