>Addgene plasmid #115812 | pscALPS-SIV-RCM vpx | depositor partial sequence | sequence record 218761 | SIV RCM Vpx
TCTAGAGCCGCCATGGATTATAAAGATGACGATGACAAAGACTATAAAGACGATGACGACAAAGATTACA
AGGACGACGACGACAAAGCGGCCGCTATGGCAGAACGGGCCCCTGAGGTGCCTACCGGCGCGGGAGAAGT
TGAGTTTCAACCGTGGCTGGCACGAATGCTCTATGAAATCAATCAAGAGGCCAGGCTGCACTTTCATCCT
GAGTTTATCTTTAGACTTTGGCGCACTTGTGTAGAACACTGGCATGACGAGTTGGGTCGCTCCCTCGAAT
ACGCTGGGTATAGATACCTCCTCTTGATGCAAAAGGCCCTCTTCACTCACATGCGCAGCGGCTGCAGATT
GCGGCACGGAGATCCTCCCAGACAGAGAGGCGAGCGGGTTCCGATTCTGCCTGGCATGCAGTAACCCGGG
GAATTC
